>Addgene plasmid #223187 | pAAV-CMV-Zf-GFP | addgene full sequence | sequence record 443751 | Addgene NGS Result
ACATGGAGAAGTTAACTTAGTAAGAATTGATGTGCTTCTGTGCCAGTGAGATAGCTCTGCAGGTAAAAGG
GAGACTGACCCCCAACTTGTACTCTGGCCGTGGCAGTCATGTGCACACAAGTAAACTGAATAAATATAAA
GAGCAGATTTTAGAGTGTTTTGGCTTTAAATTAATTCTATATTCTAACTCTATTTGCAGTTTGCATTGAG
ACTCCTTGCATTCCGTCAGATACACAAAGTTGCAAGCTTGTGAGCAAGGGCGAGGAGCTGTTCACCGGGG
TGGTGCCCATCCTGGTCGAGCTGGACGGCGACGTAAACGGCCACAAGTTCAGCGTGTCCGGCGAGGGCGA
GGGCGATGCCACCTACGGCAAGCTGACCCTGAAGTTCATCTGCACCACCGGCAAGCTGCCCGTGCCCTGG
CCCACCCTCGTGACCACCCTGACCTACGGCGTGCAGTGCTTCAGCCGCTACCCCGACCACATGAAGCAGC
ACGACTTCTTCAAGTCCGCCATGCCCGAAGGCTACGTCCAGGAGCGCACCATCTTCTTCAAGGACGACGG
CAACTACAAGACCCGCGCCGAGGTGAAGTTCGAGGGCGACACCCTGGTGAACCGCATCGAGCTGAAGGGC
ATCGACTTCAAGGAGGACGGCAACATCCTGGGGCACAAGCTGGAGTACAACTACAACAGCCACAACGTCT
ATATCATGGCCGACAAGCAGAAGAACGGCATCAAGGTGAACTTCAAGATCCGCCACAACATCGAGGACGG
CAGCGTGCAGCTCGCCGACCACTACCAGCAGAACACCCCCATCGGCGACGGCCCCGTGCTGCTGCCCGAC
AACCACTACCTGAGCACCCAGTCCGCCCTGAGCAAAGACCCCAACGAGAAGCGCGATCACATGGTCCTGC
TGGAGTTCGTGACCGCCGCCGGGATCACTCTCGGCATGGACGAGCTGTACAAGTAATAAGCTCGCGTGGT
ACCTCTAGAGTCGACCCGGGCGGCCTCGAGGACGGGGTGAACTACGCCTGAGGATCCGATCTTTTTCCCT
CTGCCAAAAATTATGGGGACATCATGAAGCCCCTTGAGCATCTGACTTCTGGCTAATAAAGGAAATTTAT
TTTCATTGCAATAGTGTGTTGGAATTTTTTGTGTCTCTCACTCGGAAGCAATTCGTTGATCTGAATTTCG
ACCACCCATAATACCCATTACCCTGGTAGATAAGTAGCATGGCGGGTTAATCATTAACTACAAGGAACCC
CTAGTGATGGAGTTGGCCACTCCCTCTCTGCGCGCTCGCTCGCTCACTGAGGCCGGGCGACCAAAGGTCG
CCCGACGCCCGGGCTTTGCCCGGGCGGCCTCAGTGAGCGAGCGAGCGCGCAGCCTTAATTAACCTAATTC
ACTGGCCGTCGTTTTACAACGTCGTGACTGGGAAAACCCTGGCGTTACCCAACTTAATCGCCTTGCAGCA
CATCCCCCTTTCGCCAGCTGGCGTAATAGCGAAGAGGCCCGCACCGATCGCCCTTCCCAACAGTTGCGCA
GCCTGAATGGCGAATGGG
[124 nt withheld, positions 1559-1682]
C
[91 nt withheld, positions 1684-1774]
A
[49 nt withheld, positions 1776-1824]
CCTTTGACGTTGGAGTCCACGTTCTTT
[37 nt withheld, positions 1852-1888]
ACCCTATCTCGGTCTATTCTTTTGATTTATAAGGGATTTTGCCGATTTCGGCCTATTGGTTAAAAAATGA
GCTGATTTAACAAAAATTTAACGCGAATTTTAACAAAATATTAACGCTTACAATTTAGGTGGCACTTTTC
GGGGAAATGTGCGCGGAACCCCTATTTGTTTATTTTTCTAAATACATTCAAATATGTATCCGCTCATGAG
ACAATAACCCTGATAAATGCTTCAATAATATTGAAAAAGGAAGAGTATGAGTATTCAACATTTCCGTGTC
GCCCTTATTCCCTTTTTTGCGGCATTTTGCCTTCCTGTTTTTGCTCACCCAGAAACGCTGGTGAAAGTAA
AAGATGCTGAAGATCAGTTGGGTGCACGAGTGGGTTACATCGAACTGGATCTCAACAGCGGTAAGATCCT
TGAGAGTTTTCGCCCCGAAGAACGTTTTCCAATGATGAGCACTTTTAAAGTTCTGCTATGTGGCGCGGTA
TTATCCCGTATTGACGCCGGGCAAGAGCAACTCGGTCGCCGCATACACTATTCTCAGAATGACTTGGTTG
AGTACTCACCAGTCACAGAAAAGCATCTTACGGATGGCATGACAGTAAGAGAATTATGCAGTGCTGCCAT
AACCATGAGTGATAACACTGCGGCCAACTTACTTCTGACAACGATCGGAGGACCGAAGGAGCTAACCGCT
TTTTTGCACAACATGGGGGATCATGTAACTCGCCTTGATCGTTGGGAACCGGAGCTGAATGAAGCCATAC
CAAACGACGAGCGTGACACCACGATGCCTGTAGCAATGGCAACAACGTTGCGCAAACTATTAACTGGCGA
ACTACTTACTCTAGCTTCCCGGCAACAATTAATAGACTGGATGGAGGCGGATAAAGTTGCAGGACCACTT
CTGCGCTCGGCCCTTCCGGCTGGCTGGTTTATTGCTGATAAATCTGGAGCCGGTGAGCGTGGGTCTCGCG
GTATCATTGCAGCACTGGGGCCAGATGGTAAGCCCTCCCGTATCGTAGTTATCTACACGACGGGGAGTCA
GGCAACTATGGATGAACGAAATAGACAGATCGCTGAGATAGGTGCCTCACTGATTAAGCATTGGTAACTG
TCAGACCAAGTTTACTCATATATACTTTAGATTGATTTAAAACTTCATTTTTAATTTAAAAGGATCTAGG
TGAAGATCCTTTTTGATAATCTCATGACCAAAATCCCTTAACGTGAGTTTTCGTTCCACTGAGCGTCAGA
CCCCGTAGAAAAGATCAAAGGATCTTCTTGAGATCCTTTTTTTCTGCGCGTAATCTGCTGCTTGCAAACA
AAAAAACCACCGCTACCAGCGGTGGTTTGTTTGCCGGATCAAGAGCTACCAACTCTTTTTCCGAAGGTAA
CTGGCTTCAGCAGAGCGCAGATACCAAATACTGTTCTTCTAGTGTAGCCGTAGTTAGGCCACCACTTCAA
GAACTCTGTAGCACCGCCTACATACCTCGCTCTGCTAATCCTGTTACCAGTGGCTGCTGCCAGTGGCGAT
AAGTCGTGTCTTACCGGGTTGGACTCAAGACGATAGTTACCGGATAAGGCGCAGCGGTCGGGCTGAACGG
GGGGTTCGTGCACACAGCCCAGCTTGGAGCGAACGACCTACACCGAACTGAGATACCTACAGCGTGAGCT
ATGAGAAAGCGCCACGCTTCCCGAAGGGAGAAAGGCGGACAGGTATCCGGTAAGCGGCAGGGTCGGAACA
GGAGAGCGCACGAGGGAGCTTCCAGGGGGAAACGCCTGGTATCTTTATAGTCCTGTCGGGTTTCGCCACC
TCTGACTTGAGCGTCGATTTTTGTGATGCTCGTCAGGGGGGCGGAGCCTATGGAAAAACGCCAGCAACGC
GGCCTTTTTACGGTTCCTGGCCTTTTGCTGGCCTTTTGCTCACATGTTCTTTCCTGCGTTATCCCCTGAT
TCTGTGGATAACCGTATTACCGCCTTTGAGTGAGCTGATACCGCTCGCCGCAGCCGAACGACCGAGCGCA
GCGAGTCAGTGAGCGAGGAAGCGGAAGAGCGCCCAATACGCAAACCGCCTCTCCCCGCGCGTTGGCCGAT
TCATTAATGCAGCTGGCACGACAGGTTTCCCGACTGGAAAGCGGGCAGTGAGCGCAACGCAATTAATGTG
AGTTAGCTCACTCATTAGGCACCCCAGGCTTTACACTTTATGCTTCCGGCTCGTATGTTGTGTGGAATTG
TGAGCGGATAACAATTTCACACAGGAAACAGCTATGACCATGATTACGCCAGATTTAATTAAGGCCTTAA
TTAGGCTGCGCGCTCGCTCGCTCACTGAGGCCGCCCGGGCAAAGCCCGGGCGTCGGGCGACCTTTGGTCG
CCCGGCCTCAGTGAGCGAGCGAGCGCGCAGAGAGGGAGTGGCCAACTCCATCACTAGGGGTTCCTTGTAG
TTAATGATTAACCCGCCATGCTACTTATCTACCAGGGTAATGGGGATCCTCTAGAACTATAGCTAGCCAG
ATATACGCGTTGACATTGATTATTGACTAGTTATTAATAGTAATCAATTACGGGGTCATTAGTTCATAGC
CCATATATGGAGTTCCGCGTTACATAACTTACGGTAAATGGCCCGCCTGGCTGACCGCCCAACGACCCCC
GCCCATTGACGTCAATAATGACGTATGTTCCCATAGTAACGCCAATAGGGACTTTCCATTGACGTCAATG
GGTGGAGTATTTACGGTAAACTGCCCACTTGGCAGTACATCAAGTGTATCATATGCCAAGTACGCCCCCT
ATTGACGTCAATGACGGTAAATGGCCCGCCTGGCATTATGCCCAGTACATGACCTTATGGGACTTTCCTA
CTTGGCAGTACATCTACGTATTAGTCATCGCTATTACCATGGTGATGCGGTTTTGGCAGTACATCAATGG
GCGTGGATAGCGGTTTGACTCACGGGGATTTCCAAGTCTCCACCCCATTGACGTCAATGGGAGTTTGTTT
TGGCACCAAAATCAACGGGACTTTCCAAAATGTCGTAACAACTCCGCCCCATTGACGCAAATGGGCGGTA
GGCGTGTACGGTGGGAGGTCTATATAAGCAGAGCTCCTCGAGAAGCGGCCGCACTACTCCGCACTGACCA
ACAGCGTGAAGACATTACATCCAGTGCACAGGTAATTGAATTCTTGTTGGATTACTGTCTCTAAGGCCTG
GGAGTTTTATAATTGTTTCTTTATGTGTAATAATAACCGTACTAGTCATTGTGATACTTATTTGGGAAGT
AAGCCTTTAAAGAGGTTATTAAAAAGATTTACTGATTCCCACACCGGAAGTTGCTCTTCTAGCCGTGAAA
GAAGGACGGCGTGGTCTTCAGTTTGCTATGTCCACTAACAATATGTCCGACCCACGAAGGCCCACCAAAG
TTATACTTGTGGCACATATAAACCTTTGGAATCAAGGGACCTGATACTGGATTATTAAATATTTAAGAGA
ATTTATATTTAATAAACTTGATACTTCAGTGAGAAAGGACAAATCATCAGTAGAATGGTTTTGAGATAGC
TGATGATTCTATTAAAAGTAGATATGTGTGTGGGTTAAATGACTTAAGCATACATCAAAAGACTGAGAAA
GGCTCTTAACATTAAAAGATGGGCCTTTTTTTTTCTTTTAGGTTAAAGGATTACATATTAAAAATATTGT
ATAGACTCTTTAAGGCCAAAGAAGTGTGCTCATTTCTCCCGATTAAAAGTTATGAGTAAGAATTGGGTAT
TTTGCCTTTTGGGGGTGGGAGATTTGAAACAGGGTTTCTCCTTACAGCTCTGGCTTTCCTGGAGCAGTGA
ATTGAGCCTGGCTCCTCTGTAGGAGTAACGAGTTGCTTTAACCACTGACATCTTTCCACCACCACCACCA
CCCCTTATGAATAGACTAAATTTATTTAAAGATTGATATTTTCTAGCTTAATTATTTGGAAAGCAAATAA
GCACACAGAAAAGCCTCCTCCCCAAAAAAATATAAATAAAAAAGTCTATCAGGACATAGTATATGTCCCT
TCTGATTAATCATTGGTGGTGAAACAACCCATTCAGGGTGTCTCTTCCATCACAGTGGATTTTTTTCATA
TTGTT
Features (pLannotate 1.2.2; 16 found; start..end, strand, type, name):
    247..963     +  CDS            EGFP: EGFP is a basic (constitutively fluorescent) green fluorescent protein published in 1996, derived from Aequorea victoria. It is reported to be a rapidly-maturing weak dimer with moderate acid sensitivity.
   1105..1160    +  polyA_signal   β-globin poly(A) signal: rabbit β-globin polyadenylation signal (Gil and Proudfoot, 1987)
   1253..1383    +  repeat_region  AAV2 ITR (fragment): inverted terminal repeat of adeno-associated virus serotype 2 inverted
   1397..1554    +  CDS            lacZα (fragment): LacZα fragment of β-galactosidase; lacZ fragment
   1559..1987    +  rep_origin     f1 ori (sequence partly withheld): f1 bacteriophage origin of replication; arrow indicates direction of (+) strand synthesis
   2040..2144    +  promoter       AmpR promoter: bla
   2145..3005    +  CDS            AmpR: β-lactamase; bla; confers resistance to ampicillin, carbenicillin, and related antibiotics
   3176..3764    +  rep_origin     ori: high-copy-number ColE1/pMB1/pBR322/pUC origin of replication
   3947..4039    +  CDS            lacI (fragment): lac repressor; lacI; The lac repressor binds to the lac operator to inhibit transcription in E. coli. This inhibition can be relieved by adding lactose or isopropyl-β-D-thiogalactopyranoside (IPTG).
   4052..4073    +  protein_bind   CAP binding site: CAP binding activates transcription in the presence of cAMP. E. coli catabolite activator protein
   4088..4118    +  promoter       lac promoter: promoter for the E. coli lac operon
   4126..4142    +  protein_bind   lac operator: The lac repressor binds to the lac operator to inhibit transcription in E. coli. This inhibition can be relieved by adding lactose or isopropyl-β-D-thiogalactopyranoside (IPTG). lac repressor encoded by lacI
   4203..4333    -  repeat_region  AAV2 ITR (fragment): inverted terminal repeat of adeno-associated virus serotype 2 inverted
   4420..4799    +  enhancer       CMV enhancer: human cytomegalovirus immediate early enhancer
   4800..5003    +  promoter       CMV promoter: human cytomegalovirus (CMV) immediate early promoter
   5794..5810    +  CDS            9xHis (fragment): 9xHis affinity tag
