[The description below was written by a language model from this plasmid's Addgene catalogue record and pLannotate feature annotations shown in this document.]
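Description:
pAAV-CMV-Zf-GFP is an adeno-associated virus transfer plasmid built on a pAAV backbone and catalogued as an empty backbone carrying a drug-responsive reporter cassette. The 6,023 nt plasmid is maintained in E. coli through a high-copy ColE1/pUC-type origin and selected with ampicillin via the β-lactamase gene and its own promoter. An f1 phage origin and remnants of a lac cloning region (lacZα and lacI fragments, CAP site, lac promoter and operator) sit in the bacterial portion and play no role in the payload. Two AAV2 inverted terminal repeats, both annotated as fragments, flank the expression cassette and provide the cis elements needed for replication and packaging of the intervening DNA into AAV particles.

Between the ITRs, the human CMV immediate-early enhancer and promoter drive transcription towards an EGFP coding sequence that is terminated by a rabbit β-globin polyadenylation signal. On the circular map, a stretch of roughly 1.2 kb lies between the CMV promoter and EGFP. It is essentially unannotated apart from a very short hit called as a 9xHis fragment, which is probably incidental. This interval is presumably where the Zfr-derived element named in the record resides, although the feature table does not mark it. According to the depositor, translation of GFP is governed by alternative splicing of the Zfr module, which is modulated by the small-molecule splicing modifier risdiplam, so reporter output can be tuned by the drug rather than being purely constitutive. The associated publication describes this as a drug-elicitable alternative splicing module for tunable vector expression in the heart. The plasmid therefore serves as a GFP readout of the switch and as a starting backbone for similar regulated AAV vectors.
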