Addgene plasmid #223187: pAAV-CMV-Zf-GFP
Purpose: (Empty Backbone) Plasmid containing the Zfr/eGFP cassette. Translation of GFP is controlled by splicing modulation of the Zfr by risdiplam.
Depositing lab: Yuxuan Guo. Depositing organization: Peking University Health Science Center. Publication: The drug-elicitable alternative splicing module for tunable vector expression in the heart. Chen Z, Yang L, Zhang Y, Li J, Yang Y, Li Y, Fan L, Chen W, Miao L, Liu J, Chen G, Wang Z, Li Y, Gao F, Zhou J, Zheng L, Zhang Y, Zhao D, Pu WT, Yang K, Dong E, Guo Y. Nat Cardiovasc Res. 2025 Jun 13. doi: 10.1038/s44161-025-00665-7. PubMed 40514436.
Backbone
  Vector backbone: pAAV
  Vector type: AAV
Growth in bacteria
  Bacterial resistance: Ampicillin, 100 μg/mL
  Growth temperature: 37°C
  Growth strain: NEB Stable
  Copy number: Unknown
Terms and licenses: Academic/Nonprofit Terms; Industry Terms: Not Available to Industry
Depositor comments: Please visit https://doi.org/10.1101/2024.07.01.601517 for bioRxiv preprint.
How to cite: pAAV-CMV-Zf-GFP was a gift from Yuxuan Guo (Addgene plasmid # 223187 ; http://n2t.net/addgene:223187 ; RRID:Addgene_223187)
